>Addgene plasmid #129332 | pT2MP.EF-QUE37C | addgene full sequence | sequence record 273257 | Addgene NGS Result
GCTCCGGTGCCCGTCAGTGGGCAGAGCGCACATCGCCCACAGTCCCCGAGAAGTTGGGGGGAGGGGTCGG
CAATTGAACCGGTGCCTAGAGAAGGTGGCGCGGGGTAAACTGGGAAAGTGATGTCGTGTACTGGCTCCGC
CTTTTTCCCGAGGGTGGGGGAGAACCGTATATAAGTGCAGTAGTCGCCGTGAACGTTCTTTTTCGCAACG
GGTTTGCCGCCAGAACACAGGTAAGTGCCGTGTGTGGTTCCCGCGGGCCTGGCCTCTTTACGGGTTATGG
CCCTTGCGTGCCTTGAATTACTTCCACGCCCCTGGCTGCAGTACGTGATTCTTGATCCCGAGCTTCGGGT
TGGAAGTGGGTGGGAGAGTTCGAGGCCTTGCGCTTAAGGAGCCCCTTCGCCTCGTGCTTGAGTTGAGGCC
TGGCCTGGGCGCTGGGGCCGCCGCGTGCGAATCTGGTGGCACCTTCGCGCCTGTCTCGCTGCTTTCGATA
AGTCTCTAGCCATTTAAAATTTTTGATGACCTGCTGCGACGCTTTTTTTCTGGCAAGATAGTCTTGTAAA
TGCGGGCCAAGATCTGCACACTGGTATTTCGGTTTTTGGGGCCGCGGGCGGCGACGGGGCCCGTGCGTCC
CAGCGCACATGTTCGGCGAGGCGGGGCCTGCGAGCGCGGCCACCGAGAATCGGACGGGGGTAGTCTCAAG
CTGGCCGGCCTGCTCTGGTGCCTGGCCTCGCGCCGCCGTGTATCGCCCCGCCCTGGGCGGCAAGGCTGGC
CCGGTCGGCACCAGTTGCGTGAGCGGAAAGATGGCCGCTTCCCGGCCCTGCTGCAGGGAGCTCAAAATGG
AGGACGCGGCGCTCGGGAGAGCGGGCGGGTGAGTCACCCACACAAAGGAAAAGGGCCTTTCCGTCCTCAG
CCGTCGCTTCATGTGACTCCACGGAGTACCGGGCGCCGTCCAGGCACCTCGATTAGTTCTCGAGCTTTTG
GAGTACGTCGTCTTTAGGTTGGGGGGAGGGGTTTTATGCGATGGAGTTTCCCCACACTGAGTGGGTGGAG
ACTGAAGTTAGGCCAGCTTGGCACTTGATGTAATTCTCCTTGGAATTTGCCCTTTTTGAGTTTGGATCTT
GGTTCATTCTCAAGCCTCAGACAGTGGTTCAAAGTTTTTTTCTTCCATTTCAGGTGTCGTGAGGAATTAA
AGCTAGCGCTACCGGACTCAGATCTCGAGCTCAAGCTTCGAATTCTGCAGTCGACGGTACCGCGGGCCCG
GGATCCACCGGTCGCCACCATGGTGAAAACTGTGAAAGTGAATATAACAACCCCTGATGGGCCAGTCTAC
GACGCTGATATCGAGATGGTGTCCGTGCGGGCCGAGAGTGGTGATCTCGGCATCCTCCCCGGTCACATTC
CCACAAAGGCCCCACTGAAGATCGGAGCTGTGCGGCTGAAGAAGGACGGCCAAACAGAGGATGTCGCAGT
CTCAGGCGGCACTGTTGAAGTGCGGCCTGACCACGTTACCATTAATGCTCAAGCCGCTGAACGGGCGGAG
GACATTGACGTCCTCCGCGCCAAAGCGGCGAAAGAGCGGGCGGAGCGCCGCCTGCAAAGCCAGACCCGTT
ACAACAGCCACAACGTCTATATCATGGCCGACAAGCAGAAGAACGGCATCAAGGTGAACTTCAAGATCCG
CCACAACATCGAGGACGGCAGCGTGCAGCTCGCCGACCACTACCAGCAGAACACCCCCATCGGCGACGGC
CCCGTGCTGCTGCCCGACAACCACTACCTGAGCACCCAGTCCAAGCTGAGCAAAGACCCCAACGAGAAGC
GCGATCACATGGTCCTGCTGGAGTTCGTGACCGCCGCCGGGATCACTCTCGGCATGGACGAGCTGTACAA
GGGTGGCACCGGAGGGAGCATGGTGAGCAAGGGCGAGGAGCTGTTCACCGGGGTGGTGCCCATCCTGGTC
GAGCTGGACGGCGACGTAAACGGCCACAAGTTCAGCGTGTCCGGCGAGGGCGAGGGCGATGCCACCTACG
GCAAGCTGACCCTGAAGTTCATCTGCACCACCGGCAAGCTGCCCGTGCCCTGGCCCACCCTCGTGACCAC
CCTGACCTACGGCGTGCAGTGCTTCAGCCGCTACCCCGACCACATGAAGCAGCACGACTTCTTCAAGTCC
GCCATGCCCGAAGGCTACGTCCAGGAGCGCACCATCTTCTTCAAGGACGACGGCAACTACAAGACCCGCG
CCGAGGTGAAGTTCGAGGGCGACACCCTGGTGAACCGCATCGAGCTGAAGGGCATCGACTTCAAGGAGGA
CGGCAACATCCTGGGGCACAAGCTGGAGTACAACCTGGGTGACATCGACTTCAAACGGGCCGAACTGGCG
TTAAAACGCGCCATGAACCGTTTGAGCGTTGCGGAAGATAAGTGAGCGGCCGCTCGATAAGCTTGATCGA
TGATCTAGAGCTCGCTGATCAGCCTCGACTGTGCCTTCTAGTTGCCAGCCATCTGTTGTTTGCCCCTCCC
CCGTGCCTTCCTTGACCCTGGAAGGTGCCACTCCCACTGTCCTTTCCTAATAAAATGAGGAAATTGCATC
GCATTGTCTGAGTAGGTGTCATTCTATTCTGGGGGGTGGGGTGGGGCAGGACAGCAAGGGGGAGGATTGG
GAAGACAATAGCAGGCATGCTGGGGATGCGGTGGGCTCTATGGCTTCTGAGGCGGAAAGAACCTGCAGCT
TTTCCCAAGGCAGTCTGGAGCATGCGCTTTAGCAGCCCCGCTGGGCACTTGGCGCTACACAAGTGGCCTC
TGGCCTCGCACACATTCCACATCCACCGGTAGGCGCCAACCGGCTCCGTTCTTTGGTGGCCCCTTCGCGC
CACCTTCTACTCCTCCCCTAGTCAGGAAGTTCCCCCCCGCCCCGCAGCTCGCGTCGTGCAGGACGTGACA
AATGGAAGTAGCACGTCTCACTAGTCTCGTGCAGATGGACAGCACCGCTGAGCAATGGAAGCGGGTAGGC
CTTTGGGGCAGCGGCCAATAGCAGCTTTGCTCCTTCGCTTTCTGGGCTCAGAGGCTGGGAAGGGGTGGGT
CCGGGGGCGGGCTCAGGGGCGGGCTCAGGGGCGGGGCGGGCGCCCGAAGGTCCTCCGGAGGCCCGGCATT
CTGCACGCTTCAAAAGCGCACGTCTGCCGCGCTGTTCTCCTCTTCCTCATCTCCGGGCCTTTCGACCTGT
GGCCACAACCATGACCGAGTACAAGCCCACGGTGCGCCTCGCCACCCGCGACGACGTCCCCAGGGCCGTA
CGCACCCTCGCCGCCGCGTTCGCCGACTACCCCGCCACGCGCCACACCGTCGATCCGGACCGCCACATCG
AGCGGGTCACCGAGCTGCAAGAACTCTTCCTCACGCGCGTCGGGCTCGACATCGGCAAGGTGTGGGTCGC
GGACGACGGCGCCGCGGTGGCGGTCTGGACCACGCCGGAGAGCGTCGAAGCGGGGGCGGTGTTCGCCGAG
ATCGGCCCGCGCATGGCCGAGTTGAGCGGTTCCCGGCTGGCCGCGCAGCAACAGATGGAAGGCCTCCTGG
CGCCGCACCGGCCCAAGGAGCCCGCGTGGTTCCTGGCCACCGTCGGCGTCTCGCCCGACCACCAGGGCAA
GGGTCTGGGCAGCGCCGTCGTGCTCCCCGGAGTGGAGGCGGCCGAGCGCGCCGGGGTGCCCGCCTTCCTG
GAGACCTCCGCGCCCCGCAACCTCCCCTTCTACGAGCGGCTCGGCTTCACCGTCACCGCCGACGTCGAGG
TGCCCGAAGGACCGCGCACCTGGTGCATGACCCGCAAGCCCGGTGCCTGACGCCCGCCCCACGACCCGCA
GCGCCCGACCGAAAGGAGCGCACGACCCCATGCATCGATGATCTAGAGCTCGCTGATCAGCCTCGACTGT
GCCTTCTAGTTGCCAGCCATCTGTTGTTTGCCCCTCCCCCGTGCCTTCCTTGACCCTGGAAGGTGCCACT
CCCACTGTCCTTTCCTAATAAAATGAGGAAATTGCATCGCATTGTCTGAGTAGGTGTCATTCTATTCTGG
GGGGTGGGGTGGGGCAGGACAGCAAGGGGGAGGATTGGGAAGACAATAGCAGGCATGCTGGGGATGCGGT
GGGCTCTATGGCTGCAGCCCAAGCTTGGCGTAATCATGGTCATAGCTGTTTCCTGTGTGAAATTGTTATC
CGCTCACAATTCCACACAACATACGAGCCGGAAGCATAAAGTGTAAAGCCTGGGGTGCCTAATGAGTGAG
CTAACTCACATTAATTGCGTTGCGCTCACTGCCCGCTTTCCAGTCGGGAAACCTGTCGTGCCAGCGGATC
CCTAGAGGGACAGCCCCCCCCCAAAGCCCCCAGGGATGTAATTACGTCCCTCCCCCGCTAGGGGGCAGCA
GCGAGCCGCCCGGGGCTCCGCTCCGGTCCGGCGCTCCCCCCGCATCCCCGAGCCGGCAGCGTGCGGGGAC
AGCCCGGGCACGGGGAAGGTGGCACGGGATCGCTTTCCTCTGAACGCTTCTCGCTGCTCTTTGAGCCTGC
AGACACCTGGGGGGATACGGGGAAAAAGCTTTAGGCTGAAAGAGAGATTTAGAATGACAGAATCATAGAA
CGGCCTGGGTTGCAAAGGAGCACAGTGCTCATCCAGATCCAACCCCCTGCTATGTGCAGGGTCATCAACC
AGCAGCCCAGGCTGCCCAGAGCCACATCCAGCCTGGCCTTGAATGCCTGCAGGGATGGGGCATCCACAGC
CTCCTTGGGCAACCTGTTCAGTGCGTCACCACCCTCTGGGGGAAAAACTGCCTCCTCATATCCAACCCAA
ACCTCCCCTGTCTCAGTGTAAAGCCATTCCCCCTTGTCCTATCAAGGGGGAGTTTGCTGTGACATTGTTG
GTCTGGGGTGACACATGTTTGCCAATTCAGTGCATCACGGAGAGGCAGATCTTGGGGATAAGGAAGTGCA
GGACAGCATGGACGTGGGACATGCAGGTGTTGAGGGCTCTGGGACACTCTCCAAGTCACAGCGTTCAGAA
CAGCCTTAAGGATAAGAAGATAGGATAGAAGGACAAAGAGCAAGTTAAAACCCAGCATGGAGAGGAGCAC
AAAAAGGCCACAGACACTGCTGGTCCCTGTGTCTGAGCCTGCATGTTTGATGGTGTCTGGATGCAAGCAG
AAGGGGTGGAAGAGCTTGCCTGGAGAGATACAGCTGGGTCAGTAGGACTGGGACAGGCAGCTGGAGAATT
GCCATGTAGATGTTCATACAATCGTCAAATCATGAAGGCTGGAAAAGCCCTCCAAGATCCCCAAGACCAA
CCCCAACCCACCCACCGTGCCCACTGGCCATGTCCCTCAGTGCCACATCCCCACAGTTCTTCATCACCTC
CAGGGACGGTGACCCCCCCACCTCCGTGGGCAGCTGTGCCACTGCAGCACCGCTCTTTGGAGAAGGTAAA
TCTTGCTAAATCCAGCCCGACCCTCCCCTGGCACAACGTAAGGCCATTATCTCTCATCCAACTCCAGGAC
GGAGTCAGTGAGGATGGGGCTCTAGCCGGACCGACGCGTCTCGATAGGGATAACAGGGTAATTGATCCAA
TACTCAAGTACAATTTTAATGGAGTACTTTTTTACTTTTACTCAAGTAAGATTCTAGCCAGATACTTTTA
CTTTTAATTGAGTAAAATTTTCCCTAAGTACTTGTACTTTCACTTGAGTAAAATTTTTGAGTACTTTTTA
CACCTCTGGAGCTCCAGCTTTTGTTCCCTTTAGTGAGGGTTAATTTCGAGCTTGGCGTAATCATGGTCAT
AGCTGTTTCCTGTGTGAAATTGTTATCCGCTCACAATTCCACACAACATACGAGCCGGAAGCATAAAGTG
TAAAGCCTGGGGTGCCTAATGAGTGAGCTAACTCACATTAATTGCGTTGCGCTCACTGCCCGCTTTCCAG
TCGGGAAACCTGTCGTGCCAGCTGCATTAATGAATCGGCCAACGCGCGGGGAGAGGCGGTTTGCGTATTG
GGCGCTCTTCCGCTTCCTCGCTCACTGACTCGCTGCGCTCGGTCGTTCGGCTGCGGCGAGCGGTATCAGC
TCACTCAAAGGCGGTAATACGGTTATCCACAGAATCAGGGGATAACGCAGGAAAGAACATGTGAGCAAAA
GGCCAGCAAAAGGCCAGGAACCGTAAAAAGGCCGCGTTGCTGGCGTTTTTCCATAGGCTCCGCCCCCCTG
ACGAGCATCACAAAAATCGACGCTCAAGTCAGAGGTGGCGAAACCCGACAGGACTATAAAGATACCAGGC
GTTTCCCCCTGGAAGCTCCCTCGTGCGCTCTCCTGTTCCGACCCTGCCGCTTACCGGATACCTGTCCGCC
TTTCTCCCTTCGGGAAGCGTGGCGCTTTCTCATAGCTCACGCTGTAGGTATCTCAGTTCGGTGTAGGTCG
TTCGCTCCAAGCTGGGCTGTGTGCACGAACCCCCCGTTCAGCCCGACCGCTGCGCCTTATCCGGTAACTA
TCGTCTTGAGTCCAACCCGGTAAGACACGACTTATCGCCACTGGCAGCAGCCACTGGTAACAGGATTAGC
AGAGCGAGGTATGTAGGCGGTGCTACAGAGTTCTTGAAGTGGTGGCCTAACTACGGCTACACTAGAAGAA
CAGTATTTGGTATCTGCGCTCTGCTGAAGCCAGTTACCTTCGGAAAAAGAGTTGGTAGCTCTTGATCCGG
CAAACAAACCACCGCTGGTAGCGGTGGTTTTTTTGTTTGCAAGCAGCAGATTACGCGCAGAAAAAAAGGA
TCTCAAGAAGATCCTTTGATCTTTTCTACGGGGTCTGACGCTCAGTGGAACGAAAACTCACGTTAAGGGA
TTTTGGTCATGAGATTATCAAAAAGGATCTTCACCTAGATCCTTTTAAATTAAAAATGAAGTTTTAAATC
AATCTAAAGTATATATGAGTAAACTTGGTCTGACAGTTACCAATGCTTAATCAGTGAGGCACCTATCTCA
GCGATCTGTCTATTTCGTTCATCCATAGTTGCCTGACTCCCCGTCGTGTAGATAACTACGATACGGGAGG
GCTTACCATCTGGCCCCAGTGCTGCAATGATACCGCGAGACCCACGCTCACCGGCTCCAGATTTATCAGC
AATAAACCAGCCAGCCGGAAGGGCCGAGCGCAGAAGTGGTCCTGCAACTTTATCCGCCTCCATCCAGTCT
ATTAATTGTTGCCGGGAAGCTAGAGTAAGTAGTTCGCCAGTTAATAGTTTGCGCAACGTTGTTGCCATTG
CTACAGGCATCGTGGTGTCACGCTCGTCGTTTGGTATGGCTTCATTCAGCTCCGGTTCCCAACGATCAAG
GCGAGTTACATGATCCCCCATGTTGTGCAAAAAAGCGGTTAGCTCCTTCGGTCCTCCGATCGTTGTCAGA
AGTAAGTTGGCCGCAGTGTTATCACTCATGGTTATGGCAGCACTGCATAATTCTCTTACTGTCATGCCAT
CCGTAAGATGCTTTTCTGTGACTGGTGAGTACTCAACCAAGTCATTCTGAGAATAGTGTATGCGGCGACC
GAGTTGCTCTTGCCCGGCGTCAATACGGGATAATACCGCGCCACATAGCAGAACTTTAAAAGTGCTCATC
ATTGGAAAACGTTCTTCGGGGCGAAAACTCTCAAGGATCTTACCGCTGTTGAGATCCAGTTCGATGTAAC
CCACTCGTGCACCCAACTGATCTTCAGCATCTTTTACTTTCACCAGCGTTTCTGGGTGAGCAAAAACGGG
AAGGCAAAATGCCGCAAAAAAGGGAATAAGGGCGACACGGAAATGTTGAATACTCATACTCTTCCTTTTT
CAATATTATTGAAGCATTTATCAGGGTTATTGTCTCATGAGCGGATACATATTTGAATGTATTTAGAAAA
ATAAACAAATAGGGGTTCCGCGCACATTTCCCCGAAAAGTGCCACCTAAATTGTAAGCGTTAATATTTTG
TTAAAATTCGCGTTAAATTTTTGTTAAATCAGCTCATTTTTTAACCAATAGGCCGAAATCGGCAAAATCC
CTTATAAATCAAAAGAATAGACCGAGATAGGGT
[37 nt withheld, positions 8084-8120]
AAAGAACGTGGACTCCAACGTCAAAGG
[49 nt withheld, positions 8148-8196]
T
[91 nt withheld, positions 8198-8288]
G
[124 nt withheld, positions 8290-8413]
CCCATTCGCCATTCAGGCTGCGCAACTGTTGGGAAGGGCGATCGGTGCGGGCCTCTTCGCTATTACGCCA
GCTGGCGAAAGGGGGATGTGCTGCAAGGCGATTAAGTTGGGTAACGCCAGGGTTTTCCCAGTCACGACGT
TGTAAAACGACGGCCAGTGAATTGTAATACGACTCACTATAGGGCGAATTGGGTACCAGAGGTGTAAAGT
ACTTGAGTAATTTTACTTGATTACTGTACTTAAGTATTATTTTTGGGGATTTTTACTTTACTTGAGTACA
ATTAAAAATCAATACTTTTACTTTTACTTAATTACATTTTTTTAGAAAAAAAAGTACTTTTTACTCCTTA
CAATTTTATTTACAGTCAAAAAGTACTTATTTTTTGGAGATCACTTGTCGAGTAGGGATAACAGGGTAAT
GATCCCCCGGGCTGCAGTCGCGACGCGTCCTAGAGGGACAGCCCCCCCCCAAAGCCCCCAGGGATGTAAT
TACGTCCCTCCCCCGCTAGGGGGCAGCAGCGAGCCGCCCGGGGCTCCGCTCCGGTCCGGCGCTCCCCCCG
CATCCCCGAGCCGGCAGCGTGCGGGGACAGCCCGGGCACGGGGAAGGTGGCACGGGATCGCTTTCCTCTG
AACGCTTCTCGCTGCTCTTTGAGCCTGCAGACACCTGGGGGGATACGGGGAAAAAGCTTTAGGCTGAAAG
AGAGATTTAGAATGACAGAATCATAGAACGGCCTGGGTTGCAAAGGAGCACAGTGCTCATCCAGATCCAA
CCCCCTGCTATGTGCAGGGTCATCAACCAGCAGCCCAGGCTGCCCAGAGCCACATCCAGCCTGGCCTTGA
ATGCCTGCAGGGATGGGGCATCCACAGCCTCCTTGGGCAACCTGTTCAGTGCGTCACCACCCTCTGGGGG
AAAAACTGCCTCCTCATATCCAACCCAAACCTCCCCTGTCTCAGTGTAAAGCCATTCCCCCTTGTCCTAT
CAAGGGGGAGTTTGCTGTGACATTGTTGGTCTGGGGTGACACATGTTTGCCAATTCAGTGCATCACGGAG
AGGCAGATCTTGGGGATAAGGAAGTGCAGGACAGCATGGACGTGGGACATGCAGGTGTTGAGGGCTCTGG
GACACTCTCCAAGTCACAGCGTTCAGAACAGCCTTAAGGATAAGAAGATAGGATAGAAGGACAAAGAGCA
AGTTAAAACCCAGCATGGAGAGGAGCACAAAAAGGCCACAGACACTGCTGGTCCCTGTGTCTGAGCCTGC
ATGTTTGATGGTGTCTGGATGCAAGCAGAAGGGGTGGAAGAGCTTGCCTGGAGAGATACAGCTGGGTCAG
TAGGACTGGGACAGGCAGCTGGAGAATTGCCATGTAGATGTTCATACAATCGTCAAATCATGAAGGCTGG
AAAAGCCCTCCAAGATCCCCAAGACCAACCCCAACCCACCCACCGTGCCCACTGGCCATGTCCCTCAGTG
CCACATCCCCACAGTTCTTCATCACCTCCAGGGACGGTGACCCCCCCACCTCCGTGGGCAGCTGTGCCAC
TGCAGCACCGCTCTTTGGAGAAGGTAAATCTTGCTAAATCCAGCCCGACCCTCCCCTGGCACAACGTAAG
GCCATTATCTCTCATCCAACTCCAGGACGGAGTCAGTGAGGATGGGGCTCTAGGAATAAAATATCTTTAT
TTTCATTACATCTGTGTGTTGGTTTTTTGTGTGGTCGACATTGATTATTGACTAGATCATCGCGTGAG
Features (pLannotate 1.2.2; 30 found; start..end, strand, type, name):
      1..1182    +  promoter       EF-1α promoter: strong constitutive promoter for human elongation factor EF-1α
   1192..1272    +  misc_feature   MCS: multiple cloning site
   1286..1606    +  CDS            atpC (fragment): ATPE_BACSU - Experimental evidence at protein level: Swiss-Prot protein existence level 1. Produces ATP from ADP in the presence of a proton gradient across the membrane. From Bacillus subtilis (strain 168).
   1622..2344    +  CDS            cEGFP: cEGFP is a basic (constitutively fluorescent) green fluorescent protein published in 2008, derived from Aequorea victoria.
   2351..2422    +  CDS            atpC (fragment): ATPE_BACP3 - Experimental evidence at protein level: Swiss-Prot protein existence level 1. Produces ATP from ADP in the presence of a proton gradient across the membrane. From Bacillus sp. (strain PS3).
   2479..2703    +  polyA_signal   bGH poly(A) signal: bovine growth hormone polyadenylation signal
   2707..2723    +  promoter       SV40 promoter (fragment): SV40 enhancer and early promoter
   2728..3214    +  promoter       PGK promoter: mouse phosphoglycerate kinase 1 promoter
   3231..3830    +  CDS            PuroR: puromycin N-acetyltransferase; pac from Streptomyces alboniger; confers resistance to puromycin
   3917..4141    +  polyA_signal   bGH poly(A) signal: bovine growth hormone polyadenylation signal
   4193..4209    -  protein_bind   lac operator: The lac repressor binds to the lac operator to inhibit transcription in E. coli. This inhibition can be relieved by adding lactose or isopropyl-β-D-thiogalactopyranoside (IPTG). lac repressor encoded by lacI
   4217..4247    -  promoter       lac promoter: promoter for the E. coli lac operon
   4262..4283    -  protein_bind   CAP binding site: CAP binding activates transcription in the presence of cAMP. E. coli catabolite activator protein
   4296..4335    -  CDS            lacI (fragment): lac repressor; lacI; The lac repressor binds to the lac operator to inhibit transcription in E. coli. This inhibition can be relieved by adding lactose or isopropyl-β-D-thiogalactopyranoside (IPTG).
   4882..5010    -  CDS            OR51A4 (fragment): O51A4_HUMAN - Experimental evidence at transcript level: Swiss-Prot protein existence level 2. Odorant receptor. From Homo sapiens (Human).
   5767..5785    -  promoter       T3 promoter: promoter for bacteriophage T3 RNA polymerase
   5830..5846    -  protein_bind   lac operator: The lac repressor binds to the lac operator to inhibit transcription in E. coli. This inhibition can be relieved by adding lactose or isopropyl-β-D-thiogalactopyranoside (IPTG). lac repressor encoded by lacI
   5854..5884    -  promoter       lac promoter: promoter for the E. coli lac operon
   5899..5920    -  protein_bind   CAP binding site: CAP binding activates transcription in the presence of cAMP. E. coli catabolite activator protein
   5933..6025    -  CDS            lacI (fragment): lac repressor; lacI; The lac repressor binds to the lac operator to inhibit transcription in E. coli. This inhibition can be relieved by adding lactose or isopropyl-β-D-thiogalactopyranoside (IPTG).
   6208..6796    -  rep_origin     ori: high-copy-number ColE1/pMB1/pBR322/pUC origin of replication
   6967..7827    -  CDS            AmpR: β-lactamase; bla; confers resistance to ampicillin, carbenicillin, and related antibiotics
   7828..7932    -  promoter       AmpR promoter: bla
   7985..8413    -  rep_origin     f1 ori (sequence partly withheld): f1 bacteriophage origin of replication; arrow indicates direction of (+) strand synthesis
   8418..8575    -  CDS            lacZα (fragment): LacZα fragment of β-galactosidase; lacZ fragment
   8578..8596    +  promoter       T7 promoter: promoter for bacteriophage T7 RNA polymerase
   8834..8850    +  misc_feature   MCS (fragment): pBluescript multiple cloning site
   9403..9531    -  CDS            OR51A4 (fragment): O51A4_HUMAN - Experimental evidence at transcript level: Swiss-Prot protein existence level 2. Odorant receptor. From Homo sapiens (Human).
  10078..10126   +  polyA_signal   poly(A) signal: synthetic polyadenylation signal
  10130..10148   +  enhancer       CMV enhancer (fragment): human cytomegalovirus immediate early enhancer
