[The description below was written by a language model from this plasmid's Addgene catalogue record and pLannotate feature annotations shown in this document.]
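Description:
pT2MP.EF-QUE37C is a mammalian expression plasmid of about 10.2 kb, built on the pT2+MCS backbone, that delivers the genetically encoded ATP indicator QUEEN-37C as a Tol2 transposon. In bacteria it is maintained at high copy from a ColE1/pUC-type origin with ampicillin selection through β-lactamase. The backbone appears to derive from pBluescript, carrying an f1 origin, T3 and T7 promoters, and lacZα and lac regulatory fragments.

The payload consists of two tandem expression units. In the first, the strong constitutive human EF-1α promoter, followed by a multiple cloning site, drives the synthetic QUEEN-37C open reading frame and terminates at a bGH polyadenylation signal. The annotation shows the sensor's architecture: a GFP-derived module (matched as cEGFP) sits between two fragments of the bacterial F-type ATP synthase ε subunit, one matching Bacillus subtilis and one matching Bacillus PS3. This fits a design in which ATP binding to the ε subunit changes the fluorescence of the embedded fluorescent protein, giving a quantitative readout. The second unit uses the mouse PGK promoter to express puromycin N-acetyltransferase, again with a bGH poly(A) signal, for selection of mammalian cells.

The Tol2 terminal repeats are not annotated by name. The unannotated regions flanking the cassettes, which contain two duplicated spurious "OR51A4" matches, may correspond to the transposon arms, but the record does not confirm this. No transposase is annotated on the plasmid, so integration would presumably need Tol2 transposase supplied separately. The stated purpose is ATP measurement, and the associated work concerns live-cell imaging of metabolic heterogeneity, probably in puromycin-selected stable lines.
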