Addgene plasmid #129332: pT2MP.EF-QUE37C
Purpose: ATP measurement, Tol2 transposon
Depositing lab: Yasushi Okada. Depositing organization: RIKEN Center for Biosystems Dynamics Research, Kobe. Publication: Live cell imaging of metabolic heterogeneity by quantitative fluorescent ATP indicator protein, QUEEN-37C. Yaginuma H, Okada Y. bioRxiv 2021.10.08.463131 10.1101/2021.10.08.463131.
Backbone
  Vector backbone: pT2+MCS
  Vector type: Mammalian Expression
  Selectable markers: Puromycin
Growth in bacteria
  Bacterial resistance: Ampicillin, 100 μg/mL
  Growth temperature: 37°C
  Growth strain: DH5alpha
  Copy number: High Copy
Gene/Insert
  Gene/Insert name: QUEEN-37C
  Species: Synthetic
  Cloning method: Restriction Enzyme; 5′ cloning site Unknown (unknown if destroyed)
Terms and licenses: Academic/Nonprofit Terms; Industry Terms: Not Available to Industry
Depositor comments: Depositor Adm #1108 . Please visit https://www.biorxiv.org/content/10.1101/2021.10.08.463131v1 for bioRxiv preprint.
How to cite: pT2MP.EF-QUE37C was a gift from Yasushi Okada (Addgene plasmid # 129332 ; http://n2t.net/addgene:129332 ; RRID:Addgene_129332)
